Addgene plasmid #144677: TFORF3201
Purpose: Lentiviral vector for overexpressing transcription factor ORFs with unique 24-bp barcodes. Barcodes facilitate identification of transcription factors in pooled screens.
Depositing lab: Feng Zhang. Depositing organization: Broad Institute. Publication: A transcription factor atlas of directed differentiation. Joung J, Ma S, Tay T, Geiger-Schuller KR, Kirchgatterer PC, Verdine VK, Guo B, Arias-Garcia MA, Allen WE, Singh A, Kuksenko O, Abudayyeh OO, Gootenberg JS, Fu Z, Macrae RK, Buenrostro JD, Regev A, Zhang F. Cell. 2023 Jan 5;186(1):209-229.e26. doi: 10.1016/j.cell.2022.11.026. PubMed 36608654.
Backbone
  Vector backbone: pLX_TRC317
  Backbone manufacturer: Broad Institute Genetic Perturbation Platform
  Backbone size w/o insert (bp): 8264
  Vector type: Mammalian Expression, Lentiviral
  Selectable markers: Puromycin
Growth in bacteria
  Bacterial resistance: Ampicillin, 100 μg/mL
  Growth temperature: 37°C
  Growth strain: NEB Stable
  Copy number: High Copy
Gene/Insert
  Gene/Insert name: ZNF829
  Species: H. sapiens (human)
  Insert size (bp): 1505
  Entrez Gene: ZNF829
  Promoter: EF1a
  Tag / fusion protein: V5 (C terminal on insert)
  Cloning method: Gateway Cloning
  Sequencing primers: 5′ GGGTGGAGACTGAAGTTAGGCCAG; 3′ CACATAGCGTAAAAGGAGCAACATAG
Resource information
  A portion of this plasmid was derived from a plasmid made by: Broad Institute Genetic Perturbation Platform
Terms and licenses: Academic/Nonprofit Terms; Industry Terms: Not Available to Industry
Depositor comments: NM_001037232.3 Please test multiple small colonies in case of plasmid recombination. To make this collection available in a timely manner, a portion of this collection was not fully sequenced by Addgene. If an Addgene verified full plasmid sequence is not available, please contact us prior to placing an order to request the full sequence.
How to cite: TFORF3201 was a gift from Feng Zhang (Addgene plasmid # 144677 ; http://n2t.net/addgene:144677 ; RRID:Addgene_144677)
