[The description below was written by a language model from this plasmid's Addgene catalogue record and pLannotate feature annotations shown in this document.]
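Description:
TFORF3201 is a third-generation-style, self-inactivating lentiviral expression plasmid built on the pLX_TRC317 backbone and carrying the human zinc-finger gene ZNF829 as a transcription factor ORF. It belongs to a barcoded ORF collection in which each transcription factor is paired with a unique 24-bp barcode, so that the factor present in a given cell can be identified in pooled overexpression screens. In bacteria the plasmid is maintained through a high-copy ColE1/pUC-type origin and selected with ampicillin (β-lactamase). An f1 origin and remnants of a lac/T7/T3 cloning region are also present. The depositor notes that the plasmid can recombine, as is common for LTR-containing vectors.

The ORF was introduced by Gateway cloning and sits between attB1 and attB2 remnants, immediately downstream of the strong constitutive EF-1α promoter and fused in frame to a C-terminal V5 epitope tag for detection. The automated annotation matches only part of the region between the att sites to ZNF829, although the spacing is broadly consistent with the recorded insert size. A WPRE follows the cassette to enhance transcript stability and expression. The barcode itself is not annotated in the feature table; a short U6-promoter-like fragment between the V5 tag and the WPRE may lie in that region, but the record does not say so. The viral framework comprises an RSV promoter driving a truncated HIV-1 5' LTR, the Ψ packaging signal with a gag fragment, the RRE, a cPPT/CTS and a ΔU3 3' LTR followed by an SV40 poly(A) signal. Upstream of the EF-1α cassette, an SV40 early promoter drives puromycin N-acetyltransferase, allowing selection of transduced mammalian cells.
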