Features (pLannotate 1.2.2; 34 found; start..end, strand, type, name):
      1..1179    +  promoter       EF-1α promoter: strong constitutive promoter for human elongation factor EF-1α
   1200..1217    +  protein_bind   attB1 (fragment): mutant version of attB; core recombination site for the Gateway® BP reaction BP Clonase™
   1226..1744    +  CDS            ZNF829 (fragment): ZN829_HUMAN - Experimental evidence at protein level: Swiss-Prot protein existence level 1. May be involved in transcriptional regulation. From Homo sapiens (Human).
   2529..2546    -  protein_bind   attB2 (fragment): mutant version of attB; core recombination site for the Gateway® BP reaction BP Clonase™
   2555..2596    +  CDS            V5 tag: epitope tag from simian virus 5
   2612..2665    +  promoter       U6 promoter (fragment): RNA polymerase III promoter for human U6 snRNA
   2707..3295    +  misc_feature   WPRE: woodchuck hepatitis virus posttranscriptional regulatory element
   3346..3365    +  misc_feature   cPPT/CTS (fragment): central polypurine tract and central termination sequence of HIV-1
   3367..3600    +  LTR            3' LTR (ΔU3): self-inactivating 3' long terminal repeat (LTR) from HIV-1
   3678..3799    +  polyA_signal   SV40 poly(A) signal: SV40 polyadenylation signal
   3839..3974    +  rep_origin     SV40 ori: SV40 origin of replication
   3995..4013    -  promoter       T7 promoter: promoter for bacteriophage T7 RNA polymerase
   4021..4176    +  CDS            lacZα (fragment): LacZα fragment of β-galactosidase; lacZ fragment
   4181..4609    +  rep_origin     f1 ori (sequence partly withheld): f1 bacteriophage origin of replication; arrow indicates direction of (+) strand synthesis
   4662..4766    +  promoter       AmpR promoter: bla
   4767..5627    +  CDS            AmpR: β-lactamase; bla; confers resistance to ampicillin, carbenicillin, and related antibiotics
   5798..6386    +  rep_origin     ori: high-copy-number ColE1/pMB1/pBR322/pUC origin of replication
   6569..6661    +  CDS            lacI (fragment): lac repressor; lacI; The lac repressor binds to the lac operator to inhibit transcription in E. coli. This inhibition can be relieved by adding lactose or isopropyl-β-D-thiogalactopyranoside (IPTG).
   6674..6695    +  protein_bind   CAP binding site: CAP binding activates transcription in the presence of cAMP. E. coli catabolite activator protein
   6710..6740    +  promoter       lac promoter: promoter for the E. coli lac operon
   6748..6764    +  protein_bind   lac operator: The lac repressor binds to the lac operator to inhibit transcription in E. coli. This inhibition can be relieved by adding lactose or isopropyl-β-D-thiogalactopyranoside (IPTG). lac repressor encoded by lacI
   6809..6827    +  promoter       T3 promoter: promoter for bacteriophage T3 RNA polymerase
   6855..7081    +  promoter       RSV promoter: Rous sarcoma virus enhancer/promoter
   7082..7262    +  LTR            5' LTR (truncated): truncated 5' long terminal repeat (LTR) from HIV-1
   7309..7434    +  misc_feature   HIV-1 Ψ: packaging signal of human immunodeficiency virus type 1
   7418..7781    +  CDS            HIV-1 gag (fragment): gag protein from human immunodeficiency virus 1; gag
   7927..8160    +  misc_feature   RRE: The Rev response element (RRE) of HIV-1 allows for Rev-dependent mRNA export from the nucleus to the cytoplasm.
   8537..8563    +  CDS            Rev (fragment): human immunodeficiency virus 1 (HIV-1) Rev protein; rev; enhances nuclear export of unspliced and incompletely spliced viral mRNAs
   8570..8593    +  promoter       SV40 promoter (fragment): SV40 early promoter
   8594..8665    +  promoter       SV40 promoter (fragment): SV40 enhancer and early promoter
   8689..8824    +  rep_origin     SV40 ori: SV40 origin of replication
   8870..9466    +  CDS            PuroR (fragment): puromycin N-acetyltransferase; pac from Streptomyces; confers resistance to puromycin
   9515..9632    +  misc_feature   cPPT/CTS: central polypurine tract and central termination sequence of HIV-1
   9697..9763    +  CDS            small t antigen (fragment): SV40 (simian virus 40) small t antigen
>Addgene plasmid #144677 | TFORF3201 | addgene full sequence | sequence record 350544 | Addgene NGS Result
GGCTCCGGTGCCCGTCAGTGGGCAGAGCGCACATCGCCCACAGTCCCCGAGAAGTTGGGGGGAGGGGTCG
GCAATTGAACCGGTGCCTAGAGAAGGTGGCGCGGGGTAAACTGGGAAAGTGATGTCGTGTACTGGCTCCG
CCTTTTTCCCGAGGGTGGGGGAGAACCGTATATAAGTGCAGTAGTCGCCGTGAACGTTCTTTTTCGCAAC
GGGTTTGCCGCCAGAACACAGGTAAGTGCCGTGTGTGGTTCCCGCGGGCCTGGCCTCTTTACGGGTTATG
GCCCTTGCGTGCCTTGAATTACTTCCACCTGGCTGCAGTACGTGATTCTTGATCCCGAGCTTCGGGTTGG
AAGTGGGTGGGAGAGTTCGAGGCCTTGCGCTTAAGGAGCCCCTTCGCCTCGTGCTTGAGTTGAGGCCTGG
CCTGGGCGCTGGGGCCGCCGCGTGCGAATCTGGTGGCACCTTCGCGCCTGTCTCGCTGCTTTCGATAAGT
CTCTAGCCATTTAAAATTTTTGATGACCTGCTGCGACGCTTTTTTTCTGGCAAGATAGTCTTGTAAATGC
GGGCCAAGATCTGCACACTGGTATTTCGGTTTTTGGGGCCGCGGGCGGCGACGGGGCCCGTGCGTCCCAG
CGCACATGTTCGGCGAGGCGGGGCCTGCGAGCGCGGCCACCGAGAATCGGACGGGGGTAGTCTCAAGCTG
GCCGGCCTGCTCTGGTGCCTGGCCTCGCGCCGCCGTGTATCGCCCCGCCCTGGGCGGCAAGGCTGGCCCG
GTCGGCACCAGTTGCGTGAGCGGAAAGATGGCCGCTTCCCGGCCCTGCTGCAGGGAGCTCAAAATGGAGG
ACGCGGCGCTCGGGAGAGCGGGCGGGTGAGTCACCCACACAAAGGAAAAGGGCCTTTCCGTCCTCAGCCG
TCGCTTCATGTGACTCCACGGAGTACCGGGCGCCGTCCAGGCACCTCGATTAGTTCTCGAGCTTTTGGAG
TACGTCGTCTTTAGGTTGGGGGGAGGGGTTTTATGCGATGGAGTTTCCCCACACTGAGTGGGTGGAGACT
GAAGTTAGGCCAGCTTGGCACTTGATGTAATTCTCCTTGGAATTTGCCCTTTTTGAGTTTGGATCTTGGT
TCATTCTCAAGCCTCAGACAGTGGTTCAAAGTTTTTTTCTTCCATTTCAGGTGTCGTGAGGCTAGCATCG
ATTGATCAACAAGTTTGTACAAAAAAGTTGGCACCATGCCCCATTCTCCTCTGATCTCCATTCCTCATGT
GTGGTGTCACCCAGAAGAGGAGGAAAGAATGCATGATGAACTTCTACAAGCAGTATCCAAGGGGCCGGTG
ATGTTCAGGGATGTTTCCATAGACTTCTCTCAAGAGGAATGGGAATGCCTGGACGCTGATCAGATGAATT
TATACAAAGAAGTGATGTTGGAGAATTTCAGCAACCTGGTTTCAGTGGGACTTTCCAATTCTAAGCCAGC
TGTGATCTCCTTATTGGAACAAGGAAAAGAGCCCTGGATGGTTGATAGAGAGCTGACTAGAGGCCTGTGT
TCAGATCTGGAATCAATGTGTGAGACCAAAATATTATCTCTAAAGAAGAGACATTTCAGTCAAGTAATAA
TTACCCGTGAAGACATGTCTACTTTTATTCAGCCCACATTTCTTATTCCACCTCAAAAAACTATGAGTGA
AGAGAAACCATGGGAATGTAAGATATGTGGAAAGACCTTTAATCAAAACTCACAATTTATCCAACATCAG
AGAATTCATTTTGGTGAAAAACACTATGAATCTAAGGAGTATGGGAAGTCCTTTAGTCGTGGCTCACTCG
TTACTCGACATCAGAGGATTCACACTGGTAAAAAACCCTATGAATGTAAGGAATGTGGCAAGGCTTTTAG
TTGTAGTTCATATTTTTCTCAACATCAGAGGATTCACACTGGTGAGAAACCCTATGAATGTAAGGAATGT
GGAAAAGCCTTTAAGTATTGCTCAAACCTTAATGATCATCAGAGAATTCACACTGGTGAGAAACCCTATG
AATGTAAAGTATGTGGAAAAGCCTTTACTAAAAGTTCACAACTTTTTCTACATCTGAGAATTCATACTGG
TGAGAAACCTTATGAATGTAAAGAATGTGGGAAAGCCTTTACTCAACACTCAAGGCTTATTCAGCATCAG
AGAATGCATACTGGTGAGAAACCTTATGAATGTAAGCAGTGTGGGAAGGCCTTTAATAGTGCCTCAACAC
TTACTAACCATCACAGAATTCATGCTGGTGAGAAGCTCTATGAATGTGAAGAATGTAGAAAGGCCTTTAT
TCAGAGCTCAGAACTTATTCAACATCAGAGAATCCATACAGATGAAAAACCATATGAATGTAATGAATGT
GGGAAGGCCTTTAATAAAGGCTCAAATCTTACTCGACATCAGAGAATTCACACTGGTGAGAAACCCTATG
ACTGTAAGGAATGTGGAAAGGCTTTTGGTAGTCGCTCTGACCTCATTCGCCATGAGGGAATTCATACTGG
TTTGCCAACTTTCTTGTACAAAGTGGTTGATATCGGTAAGCCTATCCCTAACCCTCTCCTCGGTCTCGAT
TCTACGTAGTAATGAACTAGTCCGTAACTTGAAAGTATTTCGATTTCTTGGCTTTATATATCTTGTGGAA
AGGACGACCTAGTTTAATCTGAAAGACTGCGACGCGTTAAGTCGACAATCAACCTCTGGATTACAAAATT
TGTGAAAGATTGACTGGTATTCTTAACTATGTTGCTCCTTTTACGCTATGTGGATACGCTGCTTTAATGC
CTTTGTATCATGCTATTGCTTCCCGTATGGCTTTCATTTTCTCCTCCTTGTATAAATCCTGGTTGCTGTC
TCTTTATGAGGAGTTGTGGCCCGTTGTCAGGCAACGTGGCGTGGTGTGCACTGTGTTTGCTGACGCAACC
CCCACTGGTTGGGGCATTGCCACCACCTGTCAGCTCCTTTCCGGGACTTTCGCTTTCCCCCTCCCTATTG
CCACGGCGGAACTCATCGCCGCCTGCCTTGCCCGCTGCTGGACAGGGGCTCGGCTGTTGGGCACTGACAA
TTCCGTGGTGTTGTCGGGGAAATCATCGTCCTTTCCTTGGCTGCTCGCCTGTGTTGCCACCTGGATTCTG
CGCGGGACGTCCTTCTGCTACGTCCCTTCGGCCCTCAATCCAGCGGACCTTCCTTCCCGCGGCCTGCTGC
CGGCTCTGCGGCCTCTTCCGCGTCTTCGCCTTCGCCCTCAGACGAGTCGGATCTCCCTTTGGGCCGCCTC
CCCGCGTCGACTTTAAGACCAATGACTTACAAGGCAGCTGTAGATCTTAGCCACTTTTTAAAAGAAAAGG
GGGGACTGGAAGGGCTAATTCACTCCCAACGAAGACAAGATCTGCTTTTTGCTTGTACTGGGTCTCTCTG
GTTAGACCAGATCTGAGCCTGGGAGCTCTCTGGCTAACTAGGGAACCCACTGCTTAAGCCTCAATAAAGC
TTGCCTTGAGTGCTTCAAGTAGTGTGTGCCCGTCTGTTGTGTGACTCTGGTAACTAGAGATCCCTCAGAC
CCTTTTAGTCAGTGTGGAAAATCTCTAGCAGTACGTATAGTAGTTCATGTCATCTTATTATTCAGTATTT
ATAACTTGCAAAGAAATGAATATCAGAGAGTGAGAGGAACTTGTTTATTGCAGCTTATAATGGTTACAAA
TAAAGCAATAGCATCACAAATTTCACAAATAAAGCATTTTTTTCACTGCATTCTAGTTGTGGTTTGTCCA
AACTCATCAATGTATCTTATCATGTCTGGCTCTAGCTATCCCGCCCCTAACTCCGCCCATCCCGCCCCTA
ACTCCGCCCAGTTCCGCCCATTCTCCGCCCCATGGCTGACTAATTTTTTTTATTTATGCAGAGGCCGAGG
CCGCCTCGGCCTCTGAGCTATTCCAGAAGTAGTGAGGAGGCTTTTTTGGAGGCCTAGGGACGTACCCAAT
TCGCCCTATAGTGAGTCGTATTACGCGCGCTCACTGGCCGTCGTTTTACAACGTCGTGACTGGGAAAACC
CTGGCGTTACCCAACTTAATCGCCTTGCAGCACATCCCCCTTTCGCCAGCTGGCGTAATAGCGAAGAGGC
CCGCACCGATCGCCCTTCCCAACAGTTGCGCAGCCTGAATGGCGAATGGG
[124 nt withheld, positions 4181-4304]
C
[91 nt withheld, positions 4306-4396]
A
[49 nt withheld, positions 4398-4446]
CCTTTGACGTTGGAGTCCACGTTCTTT
[37 nt withheld, positions 4474-4510]
ACCCTATCTCGGTCTATTCTTTTGATTTATAAGGGATTTTGCCGATTTCGGCCTATTGGTTAAAAAATGA
GCTGATTTAACAAAAATTTAACGCGAATTTTAACAAAATATTAACGCTTACAATTTAGGTGGCACTTTTC
GGGGAAATGTGCGCGGAACCCCTATTTGTTTATTTTTCTAAATACATTCAAATATGTATCCGCTCATGAG
ACAATAACCCTGATAAATGCTTCAATAATATTGAAAAAGGAAGAGTATGAGTATTCAACATTTCCGTGTC
GCCCTTATTCCCTTTTTTGCGGCATTTTGCCTTCCTGTTTTTGCTCACCCAGAAACGCTGGTGAAAGTAA
AAGATGCTGAAGATCAGTTGGGTGCACGAGTGGGTTACATCGAACTGGATCTCAACAGCGGTAAGATCCT
TGAGAGTTTTCGCCCCGAAGAACGTTTTCCAATGATGAGCACTTTTAAAGTTCTGCTATGTGGCGCGGTA
TTATCCCGTATTGACGCCGGGCAAGAGCAACTCGGTCGCCGCATACACTATTCTCAGAATGACTTGGTTG
AGTACTCACCAGTCACAGAAAAGCATCTTACGGATGGCATGACAGTAAGAGAATTATGCAGTGCTGCCAT
AACCATGAGTGATAACACTGCGGCCAACTTACTTCTGACAACGATCGGAGGACCGAAGGAGCTAACCGCT
TTTTTGCACAACATGGGGGATCATGTAACTCGCCTTGATCGTTGGGAACCGGAGCTGAATGAAGCCATAC
CAAACGACGAGCGTGACACCACGATGCCTGTAGCAATGGCAACAACGTTGCGCAAACTATTAACTGGCGA
ACTACTTACTCTAGCTTCCCGGCAACAATTAATAGACTGGATGGAGGCGGATAAAGTTGCAGGACCACTT
CTGCGCTCGGCCCTTCCGGCTGGCTGGTTTATTGCTGATAAATCTGGAGCCGGTGAGCGTGGGTCTCGCG
GTATCATTGCAGCACTGGGGCCAGATGGTAAGCCCTCCCGTATCGTAGTTATCTACACGACGGGGAGTCA
GGCAACTATGGATGAACGAAATAGACAGATCGCTGAGATAGGTGCCTCACTGATTAAGCATTGGTAACTG
TCAGACCAAGTTTACTCATATATACTTTAGATTGATTTAAAACTTCATTTTTAATTTAAAAGGATCTAGG
TGAAGATCCTTTTTGATAATCTCATGACCAAAATCCCTTAACGTGAGTTTTCGTTCCACTGAGCGTCAGA
CCCCGTAGAAAAGATCAAAGGATCTTCTTGAGATCCTTTTTTTCTGCGCGTAATCTGCTGCTTGCAAACA
AAAAAACCACCGCTACCAGCGGTGGTTTGTTTGCCGGATCAAGAGCTACCAACTCTTTTTCCGAAGGTAA
CTGGCTTCAGCAGAGCGCAGATACCAAATACTGTTCTTCTAGTGTAGCCGTAGTTAGGCCACCACTTCAA
GAACTCTGTAGCACCGCCTACATACCTCGCTCTGCTAATCCTGTTACCAGTGGCTGCTGCCAGTGGCGAT
AAGTCGTGTCTTACCGGGTTGGACTCAAGACGATAGTTACCGGATAAGGCGCAGCGGTCGGGCTGAACGG
GGGGTTCGTGCACACAGCCCAGCTTGGAGCGAACGACCTACACCGAACTGAGATACCTACAGCGTGAGCT
ATGAGAAAGCGCCACGCTTCCCGAAGGGAGAAAGGCGGACAGGTATCCGGTAAGCGGCAGGGTCGGAACA
GGAGAGCGCACGAGGGAGCTTCCAGGGGGAAACGCCTGGTATCTTTATAGTCCTGTCGGGTTTCGCCACC
TCTGACTTGAGCGTCGATTTTTGTGATGCTCGTCAGGGGGGCGGAGCCTATGGAAAAACGCCAGCAACGC
GGCCTTTTTACGGTTCCTGGCCTTTTGCTGGCCTTTTGCTCACATGTTCTTTCCTGCGTTATCCCCTGAT
TCTGTGGATAACCGTATTACCGCCTTTGAGTGAGCTGATACCGCTCGCCGCAGCCGAACGACCGAGCGCA
GCGAGTCAGTGAGCGAGGAAGCGGAAGAGCGCCCAATACGCAAACCGCCTCTCCCCGCGCGTTGGCCGAT
TCATTAATGCAGCTGGCACGACAGGTTTCCCGACTGGAAAGCGGGCAGTGAGCGCAACGCAATTAATGTG
AGTTAGCTCACTCATTAGGCACCCCAGGCTTTACACTTTATGCTTCCGGCTCGTATGTTGTGTGGAATTG
TGAGCGGATAACAATTTCACACAGGAAACAGCTATGACCATGATTACGCCAAGCGCGCAATTAACCCTCA
CTAAAGGGAACAAAAGCTGGAGCTGCAAGCTTAATGTAGTCTTATGCAATACTCTTGTAGTCTTGCAACA
TGGTAACGATGAGTTAGCAACATGCCTTACAAGGAGAGAAAAAGCACCGTGCATGCCGATTGGTGGAAGT
AAGGTGGTACGATCGTGCCTTATTAGGAAGGCAACAGACGGGTCTGACATGGATTGGACGAACCACTGAA
TTGCCGCATTGCAGAGATATTGTATTTAAGTGCCTAGCTCGATACATAAACGGGTCTCTCTGGTTAGACC
AGATCTGAGCCTGGGAGCTCTCTGGCTAACTAGGGAACCCACTGCTTAAGCCTCAATAAAGCTTGCCTTG
AGTGCTTCAAGTAGTGTGTGCCCGTCTGTTGTGTGACTCTGGTAACTAGAGATCCCTCAGACCCTTTTAG
TCAGTGTGGAAAATCTCTAGCAGTGGCGCCCGAACAGGGACTTGAAAGCGAAAGGGAAACCAGAGGAGCT
CTCTCGACGCAGGACTCGGCTTGCTGAAGCGCGCACGGCAAGAGGCGAGGGGCGGCGACTGGTGAGTACG
CCAAAAATTTTGACTAGCGGAGGCTAGAAGGAGAGAGATGGGTGCGAGAGCGTCAGTATTAAGCGGGGGA
GAATTAGATCGCGATGGGAAAAAATTCGGTTAAGGCCAGGGGGAAAGAAAAAATATAAATTAAAACATAT
AGTATGGGCAAGCAGGGAGCTAGAACGATTCGCAGTTAATCCTGGCCTGTTAGAAACATCAGAAGGCTGT
AGACAAATACTGGGACAGCTACAACCATCCCTTCAGACAGGATCAGAAGAACTTAGATCATTATATAATA
CAGTAGCAACCCTCTATTGTGTGCATCAAAGGATAGAGATAAAAGACACCAAGGAAGCTTTAGACAAGAT
AGAGGAAGAGCAAAACAAAAGTAAGACCACCGCACAGCAAGCGGCCGCTGATCTTCAGACCTGGAGGAGG
AGATATGAGGGACAATTGGAGAAGTGAATTATATAAATATAAAGTAGTAAAAATTGAACCATTAGGAGTA
GCACCCACCAAGGCAAAGAGAAGAGTGGTGCAGAGAGAAAAAAGAGCAGTGGGAATAGGAGCTTTGTTCC
TTGGGTTCTTGGGAGCAGCAGGAAGCACTATGGGCGCAGCGTCAATGACGCTGACGGTACAGGCCAGACA
ATTATTGTCTGGTATAGTGCAGCAGCAGAACAATTTGCTGAGGGCTATTGAGGCGCAACAGCATCTGTTG
CAACTCACAGTCTGGGGCATCAAGCAGCTCCAGGCAAGAATCCTGGCTGTGGAAAGATACCTAAAGGATC
AACAGCTCCTGGGGATTTGGGGTTGCTCTGGAAAACTCATTTGCACCACTGCTGTGCCTTGGAATGCTAG
TTGGAGTAATAAATCTCTGGAACAGATTTGGAATCACACGACCTGGATGGAGTGGGACAGAGAAATTAAC
AATTACACAAGCTTAATACACTCCTTAATTGAAGAATCGCAAAACCAGCAAGAAAAGAATGAACAAGAAT
TATTGGAATTAGATAAATGGGCAAGTTTGTGGAATTGGTTTAACATAACAAATTGGCTGTGGTATATAAA
ATTATTCATAATGATAGTAGGAGGCTTGGTAGGTTTAAGAATAGTTTTTGCTGTACTTTCTATAGTGAAT
AGAGTTAGGCAGGGATATTCACCATTATCGTTTCAGACCCACCTCCCAACCCCGAGGGGACCCATGCATT
GCATCTCAATTAGTCAGCAACCAGGTGTGGAAAGTCCCCAGGCTCCCCAGCAGGCAGAAGTATGCAAAGC
ATGCGTCTCAATTAGTCAGCAACCATAGTCCCGCCCCTAACTCCGCCCATCCCGCCCCTAACTCCGCCCA
GTTCCGCCCATTCTCCGCCCCATGGCTGACTAATTTTTTTTATTTATGCAGAGGCCGAGGCCGCCTCGGC
CTCTGAGCTATTCCAGAAGTAGTGAGGAGGCTTTTTTGGAGGCCTAGGCTTTTGCAAAAAGCTTTCTAGA
GGTACCACCGGAGCTTACCATGACCGAGTACAAGCCCACGGTGCGCCTCGCCACCCGCGACGACGTCCCC
AGGGCCGTACGCACCCTCGCCGCCGCGTTCGCCGACTACCCCGCCACGCGCCACACCGTCGATCCGGACC
GCCACATCGAGCGGGTCACCGAGCTGCAAGAACTCTTCCTCACGCGCGTCGGGCTCGACATCGGCAAGGT
GTGGGTCGCGGACGACGGCGCCGCCGTGGCGGTCTGGACCACGCCGGAGAGCGTCGAAGCGGGGGCGGTG
TTCGCCGAGATCGGCCCGCGCATGGCCGAGTTGAGCGGTTCCCGGCTGGCCGCGCAGCAACAGATGGAAG
GCCTCCTGGCGCCGCACCGGCCCAAGGAGCCCGCGTGGTTCCTGGCCACCGTCGGCGTCTCGCCCGACCA
CCAGGGCAAGGGTCTGGGCAGCGCCGTCGTGCTCCCCGGAGTGGAGGCGGCCGAGCGCGCCGGGGTGCCC
GCCTTCCTGGAGACCTCCGCGCCCCGCAACCTCCCCTTCTACGAGCGGCTCGGCTTCACCGTCACCGCCG
ACGTCGAGGTGCCCGAAGGACCGCGCACCTGGTGCATGACCCGCAAGCCCGGTGCCAGTTAACGAATTCT
AGATCTTGAGACAAATGGCAGTATTCATCCACAATTTTAAAAGAAAAGGGGGGATTGGGGGGTACAGTGC
AGGGGAAAGAATAGTAGACATAATAGCAACAGACATACAAACTAAAGAATTACAAAAACAAATTACAAAA
ATTCAAAATTTTCGGGTTTATTACAGGGACAGCAGAGATCCACTTTGGCGCCGGCTCGAGGCCTGCAGGT
GCAAAGATGGATAAAGTTTTAAACAGAGAGGAATCTTTGCAGCTAATGGACCTTCTAGGTCTTGAAAGGA
GTGGGAATT
