>Addgene plasmid #144677 | TFORF3201 | depositor partial sequence | sequence record 286146 | Insert
ATCGATTGATCAACAAGTTTGTACAAAAAAGTTGGCACCATGCCCCATTCTCCTCTGATCTCCATTCCTC
ATGTGTGGTGTCACCCAGAAGAGGAGGAAAGAATGCATGATGAACTTCTACAAGCAGTATCCAAGGGGCC
GGTGATGTTCAGGGATGTTTCCATAGACTTCTCTCAAGAGGAATGGGAATGCCTGGACGCTGATCAGATG
AATTTATACAAAGAAGTGATGTTGGAGAATTTCAGCAACCTGGTTTCAGTGGGACTTTCCAATTCTAAGC
CAGCTGTGATCTCCTTATTGGAACAAGGAAAAGAGCCCTGGATGGTTGATAGAGAGCTGACTAGAGGCCT
GTGTTCAGATCTGGAATCAATGTGTGAGACCAAAATATTATCTCTAAAGAAGAGACATTTCAGTCAAGTA
ATAATTACCCGTGAAGACATGTCTACTTTTATTCAGCCCACATTTCTTATTCCACCTCAAAAAACTATGA
GTGAAGAGAAACCATGGGAATGTAAGATATGTGGAAAGACCTTTAATCAAAACTCACAATTTATCCAACA
TCAGAGAATTCATTTTGGTGAAAAACACTATGAATCTAAGGAGTATGGGAAGTCCTTTAGTCGTGGCTCA
CTCGTTACTCGACATCAGAGGATTCACACTGGTAAAAAACCCTATGAATGTAAGGAATGTGGCAAGGCTT
TTAGTTGTAGTTCATATTTTTCTCAACATCAGAGGATTCACACTGGTGAGAAACCCTATGAATGTAAGGA
ATGTGGAAAAGCCTTTAAGTATTGCTCAAACCTTAATGATCATCAGAGAATTCACACTGGTGAGAAACCC
TATGAATGTAAAGTATGTGGAAAAGCCTTTACTAAAAGTTCACAACTTTTTCTACATCTGAGAATTCATA
CTGGTGAGAAACCTTATGAATGTAAAGAATGTGGGAAAGCCTTTACTCAACACTCAAGGCTTATTCAGCA
TCAGAGAATGCATACTGGTGAGAAACCTTATGAATGTAAGCAGTGTGGGAAGGCCTTTAATAGTGCCTCA
ACACTTACTAACCATCACAGAATTCATGCTGGTGAGAAGCTCTATGAATGTGAAGAATGTAGAAAGGCCT
TTATTCAGAGCTCAGAACTTATTCAACATCAGAGAATCCATACAGATGAAAAACCATATGAATGTAATGA
ATGTGGGAAGGCCTTTAATAAAGGCTCAAATCTTACTCGACATCAGAGAATTCACACTGGTGAGAAACCC
TATGACTGTAAGGAATGTGGAAAGGCTTTTGGTAGTCGCTCTGACCTCATTCGCCATGAGGGAATTCATA
CTGGTTTGCCAACTTTCTTGTACAAAGTGGTTGATATCGGTAAGCCTATCCCTAACCCTCTCCTCGGTCT
CGATTCTACGTAGTAATGAACTAGTCCGTAACTTGAAAGTATTTCGATTTCTTGGCTTTATATATCTTGT
GGAAAGGACGACCTAGTTTAATCTGAAAGACTGCG
