>Addgene plasmid #144677 | TFORF3201 | depositor partial sequence | sequence record 286147 | Barcode
CCTAGTTTAATCTGAAAGACTGCG
